>Addgene plasmid #219717 | pD2sE_SC14 | addgene full sequence | sequence record 433900 | Addgene NGS Result
GGTCGACATTGATTATTGACTAGTTATTAATAGTAATCAATTACGGGGTCATTAGTTCATAGCCCATATA
TGGAGTTCCGCGTTACATAACTTACGGTAAATGGCCCGCCTGGCTGACCGCCCAACGACCCCCGCCCATT
GACGTCAATAATGACGTATGTTCCCATAGTAACGCCAATAGGGACTTTCCATTGACGTCAATGGGTGGAG
TATTTACGGTAAACTGCCCACTTGGCAGTACATCAAGTGTATCATATGCCAAGTACGCCCCCTATTGACG
TCAATGACGGTAAATGGCCCGCCTGGCATTATGCCCAGTACATGACCTTATGGGACTTTCCTACTTGGCA
GTACATCTACGTATTAGTCATCGCTATTACCATGGTCGAGGTGAGCCCCACGTTCTGCTTCACTCTCCCC
ATCTCCCCCCCCTCCCCACCCCCAATTTTGTATTTATTTATTTTTTAATTATTTTGTGCAGCGATGGGGG
CGGGGGGGGGGGGGGGGCGCGCCRGGGGGGGGGGGGGGGGGGGGGGGGSGGGGSGGGGSGRGGCGGRGRG
GKGCGGCGGCAGCCAATCAGAGCGGCGCGCTCCGAAAGTTTCCTTTTATGGCGAGGCGGCGGCGGCGGCG
GCCCTATAAAAAGCGAAGCGCGCGGCGGGCGGGAGTCGCTGCGCGCTGCCTTCGCCCCGTGCCCCGCTCC
GCCGCCGCCTCGCGCCGCCCGCCCCGGCTCTGACTGACCGCGTTACTCCCACAGGTGAGCGGGCGGGACG
GCCCTTCTCCTCCGGGCTGTAATTAGCGCTTGGTTTAATGACGGCTTGTTTCTTTTCTGTGGCTGCGTGA
AAGCCTTGAGGGGCTCCGGGAGGGCCCTTTGTGCGGGGGGAGCGGCTCGGGGGGTGCGTGCGTGTGTGTG
TGCGTGGGGAGCGCCGCGTGCGGCTCCGCGCTGCCCGGCGGCTGTGAGCGCTGCGGGCGCGGCGCGGGGC
TTTGTGCGCTCCGCAGTGTGCGCGAGGGGAGCGCGGCCGGGGGCGGTGCCCCGCGGTGCGGGGGGGGCTG
CGAGGGGAACAAAGGCTGCGTGCGGGGTGTGTGCGTGGGGGGGTGAGCAGGGGGTGTGGGCGCGTCGGTC
GGGCTGCAACCCCCCCTGCACCCCCCTCCCCGAGTTGCTGAGCACGGCCCGGCTTCGGGTGCGGGGCTCC
GTACGGGGCGTGGCGCGGGGCTCGCCGTGCCGGGCGGGGGGTGGCGGCAGGKGGGGGTGCCGGGCGGGGC
GGGGCCGCCYCGGGCCGGGGRGGGCTCGGGGGRGGGGCGCGGCGGCCCCCGGAGCGCCGGCGGCTGTCGA
GGCGCGGCGAGCCGCAGCCATTGCCTTTTATGGTAATCGTGCGAGAGGGCGCAGGGACTTCCTTTGTCCC
AAATCTGTGCGGAGCCGAAATCTGGGAGGCGCCGCCGCACCCCCTCTAGCGGGCGCGGGGCGAAGCGGTG
CGGCGCCGGCAGGAAGGAAATGGGCGGGGAGGGCCTTCGTGCGTCGCCGCGCCGCCGTCCCCTTCTCCCT
CTCCAGCCTCGGGGCTGTCCGCGGGGGGACGGCTGCCTTCGGGGGGGACGGGGCAGGGCGGGGTTCGGCT
TCTGGCGTGTGACCGGCGGCTCTAGCGCCTCTGCTAACCATGTTCATGCCTTCTTCTTTTTCCTACAGCT
CCTGGGCAACGTGCTGGTTGTTGTGCTGTCTCATCATTTTGGCAAAGAATTGCGGCCGTCTCAGGCCGAG
TTCGGTACCGCCACCATGAAGTGGGTAACCTTTATTTCCCTTCTTTTTCTCTTTAGCTCGGCTTATTCCA
TGAGGTGTATCGGCATGTCCAACAGGGACTTTGTGGAGGGAGTGAGCGGCGGCAGCTGGGTGGACATTGT
GCTGGAGCATGGAAGCTGCGTGACCACGATGGCGAAAAACAAGCCCACCCTGGACTTCGAGCTCATCAAG
ACAGAGGCTAAACAGCCCGCCACCCTCAGGAAGTACTGCATCGAGGCCAAGCTGACCAACACAACAACCG
AGTCCAGATGCCCTACACAGGGCGAACCCAGCCTCAACGAAGAGCAGGACAAGAGGTTCGTGTGCAAACA
CAGCATGGTGGACAGGGGCTGGGGCAATGGATGCGGACTCTTCGGAAAAGGCGGCATCGTGACCTGCGCC
ATGTTCAGGTGTAAAAAGAACATGGAAGGCAAGGTGGTGCAGCCCGAAAATCTGGAGTATACCATCGTGA
TTACCCCCCACAGCGGAGAGGAGCACGCCGTGGGCAATGACACCGGCAAGCACGGCAAAGAGATTAAGAT
CACCCCCCAGTCCTCCATTACCGAAGCTGAACTGACAGGCTACGGCACCGTGACAATGGAGTGTAGCCCC
AGGACCGGACTGGATTTCAACGAGATGGTCCTGCTACAGATGGAGAACAAGGCCTGGCTCGTGCACAGGC
AATGGTTTCTGGATCTGCCTCTGCCTTGGCTGCCTGGCGCCGATACACAGGGCTCCAACTGGATACAGAA
AGAGACCCTCGTCACCTTCAAGAATCCCCATGCTAAGAAGCAGGACGTGGTGGTGCTGGGCAGCCAAGAA
GGCTGGATGCACCGGGCCCTGACCGGAGCTACCGAGATCCAGATGAGCTCCGGCAACCTGCTGTGGCCCG
GCCATCTGAAATGTAGGCTGAGGATGGATAAGCTGCAACTCAAAGGCATGTCCTACTCCATGTGCACCGG
AAAGTTCAAGGTGGTGAAAGAAATCGCCGAAACACAGCACGGCACCATCGTGATCAGGGTGCAGTATGAG
GGCGACGGCTCCCCCTGTAAGATCCCCTTCGAAATCATGGACCTGGAAAAGAGGCACGTGCTGGGCAGGC
TCATCACCGTGAACCCCATTGTCACAGAGAAAGACTCCCCCGTGAACATCGAGGCCGAGCCTCCCTTTGG
CGACTCCTACATCATCATTGGCGTGGAGCCCGGACAGCTCAAGCTGAACTGGTTCAAGAAGGGCAGCAGC
GGCGGCAGCCATCACCACCATCATCACCATCATTAGTAATGACTCGAGCGATAATTCACTCCTCAGGTGC
AGGCTGCCTATCAGAAGGTGGTGGCTGGTGTGGCCAATGCCCTGGCTCACAAATACCACTGAGATCTTTT
TCCCTCTGCCAAAAATTATGGGGACATCATGAAGCCCCTTGAGCATCTGACTTCTGGCTAATAAAGGAAA
TTTATTTTCATTGCAATAGTGTGTTGGAATTTTTTGTGTCTCTCACTCGGAAGGACATATGGGAGGGCAA
ATCATTTAAAACATCAGAATGAGTATTTGGTTTAGAGTTTGGCAACATATGCCCATATGCTGGCTGCCAT
GAACAAAGGTTGGCTATAAAGAGGTCATCAGTATATGAAACAGCCCCCTGCTGTCCATTCCTTATTCCAT
AGAAAAGCCTTGACTTGAGGTTAGATTTTTTTTATATTTTGTTTTGTGTTATTTTTTTCTTTAACATCCC
TAAAATTTTCCTTACATGTTTTACTAGCCAGATTTTTCCTCCTCTCCTGACTACTCCCAGTCATAGCTGT
CCCTCTTCTCTTATGGAGATCCCTCGACCTGCAGCCCAAGCTTGGCGTAATCATGGTCATAGCTGTTTCC
TGTGTGAAATTGTTATCCGCTCACAATTCCACACAACATACGAGCCGGAAGCATAAAGTGTAAAGCCTGG
GGTGCCTAATGAGTGAGCTAACTCACATTAATTGCGTTGCGCTCACTGCCCGCTTTCCAGTCGGGAAACC
TGTCGTGCCAGCGGATCGATCCGCTGCATTAATGAATCGGCCAACGCGCGGGGAGAGGCGGTTTGCGTAT
TGGGCGCTCTTCCGCTTCCTCGCTCACTGACTCGCTGCGCTCGGTCGTTCGGCTGCGGCGAGCGGTATCA
GCTCACTCAAAGGCGGTAATACGGTTATCCACAGAATCAGGGGATAACGCAGGAAAGAACATGTGAGCAA
AAGGCCAGCAAAAGGCCAGGAACCGTAAAAAGGCCGCGTTGCTGGCGTTTTTCCATAGGCTCCGCCCCCC
TGACGAGCATCACAAAAATCGACGCTCAAGTCAGAGGTGGCGAAACCCGACAGGACTATAAAGATACCAG
GCGTTTCCCCCTGGAAGCTCCCTCGTGCGCTCTCCTGTTCCGACCCTGCCGCTTACCGGATACCTGTCCG
CCTTTCTCCCTTCGGGAAGCGTGGCGCTTTCTCATAGCTCACGCTGTAGGTATCTCAGTTCGGTGTAGGT
CGTTCGCTCCAAGCTGGGCTGTGTGCACGAACCCCCCGTTCAGCCCGACCGCTGCGCCTTATCCGGTAAC
TATCGTCTTGAGTCCAACCCGGTAAGACACGACTTATCGCCACTGGCAGCAGCCACTGGTAACAGGATTA
GCAGAGCGAGGTATGTAGGCGGTGCTACAGAGTTCTTGAAGTGGTGGCCTAACTACGGCTACACTAGAAG
AACAGTATTTGGTATCTGCGCTCTGCTGAAGCCAGTTACCTTCGGAAAAAGAGTTGGTAGCTCTTGATCC
GGCAAACAAACCACCGCTGGTAGCGGTGGTTTTTTTGTTTGCAAGCAGCAGATTACGCGCAGAAAAAAAG
GATCTCAAGAAGATCCTTTGATCTTTTCTACGGGGTCTGACGCTCAGTGGAACGAAAACTCACGTTAAGG
GATTTTGGTCATGAGATTATCAAAAAGGATCTTCACCTAGATCCTTTTAAATTAAAAATGAAGTTTTAAA
TCAATCTAAAGTATATATGAGTAAACTTGGTCTGACAGTTACCAATGCTTAATCAGTGAGGCACCTATCT
CAGCGATCTGTCTATTTCGTTCATCCATAGTTGCCTGACTCCCCGTCGTGTAGATAACTACGATACGGGA
GGGCTTACCATCTGGCCCCAGTGCTGCAATGATACCGCGAGACCCACGCTCACCGGCTCCAGATTTATCA
GCAATAAACCAGCCAGCCGGAAGGGCCGAGCGCAGAAGTGGTCCTGCAACTTTATCCGCCTCCATCCAGT
CTATTAATTGTTGCCGGGAAGCTAGAGTAAGTAGTTCGCCAGTTAATAGTTTGCGCAACGTTGTTGCCAT
TGCTACAGGCATCGTGGTGTCACGCTCGTCGTTTGGTATGGCTTCATTCAGCTCCGGTTCCCAACGATCA
AGGCGAGTTACATGATCCCCCATGTTGTGCAAAAAAGCGGTTAGCTCCTTCGGTCCTCCGATCGTTGTCA
GAAGTAAGTTGGCCGCAGTGTTATCACTCATGGTTATGGCAGCACTGCATAATTCTCTTACTGTCATGCC
ATCCGTAAGATGCTTTTCTGTGACTGGTGAGTACTCAACCAAGTCATTCTGAGAATAGTGTATGCGGCGA
CCGAGTTGCTCTTGCCCGGCGTCAATACGGGATAATACCGCGCCACATAGCAGAACTTTAAAAGTGCTCA
TCATTGGAAAACGTTCTTCGGGGCGAAAACTCTCAAGGATCTTACCGCTGTTGAGATCCAGTTCGATGTA
ACCCACTCGTGCACCCAACTGATCTTCAGCATCTTTTACTTTCACCAGCGTTTCTGGGTGAGCAAAAACA
GGAAGGCAAAATGCCGCAAAAAAGGGAATAAGGGCGACACGGAAATGTTGAATACTCATACTCTTCCTTT
TTCAATATTATTGAAGCATTTATCAGGGTTATTGTCTCATGAGCGGATACATATTTGAATGTATTTAGAA
AAATAAACAAATAGGGGTTCCGCGCACATTTCCCCGAAAAGTGCCACCTG
Features (pLannotate 1.2.2; 13 found; start..end, strand, type, name):
      5..384     +  enhancer       CMV enhancer: human cytomegalovirus immediate early enhancer
    662..1678    +  intron         chimeric intron: chimera between introns from chicken β-actin and rabbit β-globin
   1676..1753    +  CDS            HBBC_AMMLE (fragment): Experimental evidence at protein level: Swiss-Prot protein existence level 1. Involved in oxygen transport from the lung to the various peripheral tissues. From Ammotragus lervia (Barbary sheep) (Antilope lervia).
   1787..3010    +  CDS            POLG_DEN2U (fragment): Experimental evidence at protein level: Swiss-Prot protein existence level 1. [Non-structural protein 1]: Disrupts the host endothelial glycocalyx layer of host pulmonary microvascular endothelial cells, inducing degradation of sialic acid and shedding of heparan sulfate proteoglycans. NS1 induces expression of sialidases, heparanase, and activates cathepsin L, which activates heparanase via enzymatic cleavage. These effects are probably linked to the endothelial hyperpermeability observed in severe dengue disease. From Dengue virus type 2 (strain Thailand/PUO-218/1980) (DENV-2).
   3065..3139    +  CDS            HBB (fragment): HBB_PONPY - Experimental evidence at transcript level: Swiss-Prot protein existence level 2. Involved in oxygen transport from the lung to the various peripheral tissues. From Pongo pygmaeus (Bornean orangutan).
   3210..3265    +  polyA_signal   β-globin poly(A) signal: rabbit β-globin polyadenylation signal (Gil and Proudfoot, 1987)
   3650..3666    -  protein_bind   lac operator: The lac repressor binds to the lac operator to inhibit transcription in E. coli. This inhibition can be relieved by adding lactose or isopropyl-β-D-thiogalactopyranoside (IPTG). lac repressor encoded by lacI
   3674..3704    -  promoter       lac promoter: promoter for the E. coli lac operon
   3719..3740    -  protein_bind   CAP binding site: CAP binding activates transcription in the presence of cAMP. E. coli catabolite activator protein
   3756..3857    -  CDS            lacI (fragment): LACI_ECOLI - Experimental evidence at protein level: Swiss-Prot protein existence level 1. Repressor of the lactose operon. Binds allolactose as an inducer. From Escherichia coli (strain K12).
   4040..4628    -  rep_origin     ori: high-copy-number ColE1/pMB1/pBR322/pUC origin of replication
   4799..5659    -  CDS            AmpR: β-lactamase; bla; confers resistance to ampicillin, carbenicillin, and related antibiotics
   5660..5764    -  promoter       AmpR promoter: bla
