[The description below was written by a language model from this plasmid's Addgene catalogue record and pLannotate feature annotations shown in this document.]
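Description:
pD2sE_SC14 is a mammalian expression plasmid for producing a stabilized, soluble form of the dengue virus serotype 2 envelope (E) protein, designed to hold together as a dimer. It is built on the PalphaH backbone, a derivative of pHLSec. It is maintained in E. coli as a high-copy plasmid through a ColE1/pUC-type origin, with selection by ampicillin via the β-lactamase gene and its native promoter. Remnants of the lac promoter/operator region and a lacI fragment are annotated in the backbone and appear to be cloning-vector leftovers.

The expression cassette begins with the CMV immediate-early enhancer, followed by the chimeric chicken β-actin/rabbit β-globin intron. This arrangement is typical of a CAG-style promoter, although no core promoter is separately annotated. The cassette ends with the rabbit β-globin polyadenylation signal. The short haemoglobin β "CDS" hits flanking the insert most likely reflect β-globin exon and untranslated sequence belonging to the intron and terminator regions, not expressed protein.

The insert, recorded as 1278 bp and made by gene synthesis, matches the dengue 2 polyprotein. The automated annotation text describes NS1, but the catalogue identifies the insert as the soluble E ectodomain variant SC14, carrying the substitutions A259W, T262R, F279W and T280P. The record lists human serum albumin as an N-terminal element and an 8xHis tag at the C terminus for affinity purification. Neither is separately annotated in the feature table, and the small gap upstream of the E sequence suggests a short albumin-derived segment, not the full protein.

According to the associated publication title, such designs yield highly expressing, thermostable E dimers that elicit antibodies to quaternary epitopes, which supports use in antigen production and vaccine or serology research.
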