Addgene plasmid #219717: pD2sE_SC14
Purpose: DV2 stable E dimer
Depositing lab: Brian Kuhlman. Depositing organization: University of North Carolina at Chapel Hill. Publication: Designed, highly expressing, thermostable dengue virus 2 envelope protein dimers elicit quaternary epitope antibodies. Kudlacek ST, Metz S, Thiono D, Payne AM, Phan TTN, Tian S, Forsberg LJ, Maguire J, Seim I, Zhang S, Tripathy A, Harrison J, Nicely NI, Soman S, McCracken MK, Gromowski GD, Jarman RG, Premkumar L, de Silva AM, Kuhlman B. Sci Adv. 2021 Oct 15;7(42):eabg4084. doi: 10.1126/sciadv.abg4084. Epub 2021 Oct 15. PubMed 34652943.
Backbone
  Vector backbone: PalphaH
  Backbone manufacturer: modified from pHLSec
  Vector type: Mammalian Expression
Growth in bacteria
  Bacterial resistance: Ampicillin, 100 μg/mL
  Growth temperature: 37°C
  Growth strain: DH5alpha
  Copy number: High Copy
Gene/Insert
  Gene/Insert name: DV2 sE SC14
  Species: Dengue virus
  Insert size (bp): 1278
  Mutation: A259W, T262R, F279W, T280P
  Tag / fusion protein: human serum albumin (HSA) (N terminal on insert); 8xHis (C terminal on insert)
  Cloning method: Gene Synthesis
  Sequencing primers: 5′ GTGCTGTCTCATCATTTTGGCAAA; 3′ ACACCAGCCACCACCTTCT
Terms and licenses: Academic/Nonprofit Terms; Industry Terms: Not Available to Industry
How to cite: pD2sE_SC14 was a gift from Brian Kuhlman (Addgene plasmid # 219717 ; http://n2t.net/addgene:219717 ; RRID:Addgene_219717)
