>Addgene plasmid #219717 | pD2sE_SC14 | depositor partial sequence | sequence record 429469 | Insert sequence
ATGAAGTGGGTAACCTTTATTTCCCTTCTTTTTCTCTTTAGCTCGGCTTATTCCATGAGGTGTATCGGCA
TGTCCAACAGGGACTTTGTGGAGGGAGTGAGCGGCGGCAGCTGGGTGGACATTGTGCTGGAGCATGGAAG
CTGCGTGACCACGATGGCGAAAAACAAGCCCACCCTGGACTTCGAGCTCATCAAGACAGAGGCTAAACAG
CCCGCCACCCTCAGGAAGTACTGCATCGAGGCCAAGCTGACCAACACAACAACCGAGTCCAGATGCCCTA
CACAGGGCGAACCCAGCCTCAACGAAGAGCAGGACAAGAGGTTCGTGTGCAAACACAGCATGGTGGACAG
GGGCTGGGGCAATGGATGCGGACTCTTCGGAAAAGGCGGCATCGTGACCTGCGCCATGTTCAGGTGTAAA
AAGAACATGGAAGGCAAGGTGGTGCAGCCCGAAAATCTGGAGTATACCATCGTGATTACCCCCCACAGCG
GAGAGGAGCACGCCGTGGGCAATGACACCGGCAAGCACGGCAAAGAGATTAAGATCACCCCCCAGTCCTC
CATTACCGAAGCTGAACTGACAGGCTACGGCACCGTGACAATGGAGTGTAGCCCCAGGACCGGACTGGAT
TTCAACGAGATGGTCCTGCTACAGATGGAGAACAAGGCCTGGCTCGTGCACAGGCAATGGTTTCTGGATC
TGCCTCTGCCTTGGCTGCCTGGCGCCGATACACAGGGCTCCAACTGGATACAGAAAGAGACCCTCGTCAC
CTTCAAGAATCCCCATGCTAAGAAGCAGGACGTGGTGGTGCTGGGCAGCCAAGAAGGCTGGATGCACCGG
GCCCTGACCGGAGCTACCGAGATCCAGATGAGCTCCGGCAACCTGCTGTGGCCCGGCCATCTGAAATGTA
GGCTGAGGATGGATAAGCTGCAACTCAAAGGCATGTCCTACTCCATGTGCACCGGAAAGTTCAAGGTGGT
GAAAGAAATCGCCGAAACACAGCACGGCACCATCGTGATCAGGGTGCAGTATGAGGGCGACGGCTCCCCC
TGTAAGATCCCCTTCGAAATCATGGACCTGGAAAAGAGGCACGTGCTGGGCAGGCTCATCACCGTGAACC
CCATTGTCACAGAGAAAGACTCCCCCGTGAACATCGAGGCCGAGCCTCCCTTTGGCGACTCCTACATCAT
CATTGGCGTGGAGCCCGGACAGCTCAAGCTGAACTGGTTCAAGAAGGGCAGCAGCGGCGGCAGCCATCAC
CACCATCATCACCATCAT
